Addgene plasmid #106805: gh146
Purpose: expression of gRNA targeting FKTN
Depositing lab: Eric-Paul Bennett. Depositing organization: University of Copenhagen. Publication: A validated gRNA library for CRISPR/Cas9 targeting of the human glycosyltransferase genome. Narimatsu Y, Joshi HJ, Zhang Y, Gomes C, Chen YH, Lorenzetti F, Furukawa S, Schjoldager K, Hansen L, Clausen H, Bennett EP, Wandall HH. Glycobiology. 2018 Jan 5. pii: 4791732. doi: 10.1093/glycob/cwx101. PubMed 29315387.
Backbone
  Vector backbone: EPB104
  Backbone manufacturer: Eric-Paul Bennett (Addgene plasmid # 68369)
  Backbone size w/o insert (bp): 2376
  Vector type: Mammalian Expression
Growth in bacteria
  Bacterial resistance: Ampicillin, 100 μg/mL
  Growth temperature: 37°C
  Growth strain: DH5alpha
  Copy number: High Copy
Gene/Insert
  Gene/Insert name: FKTN
  gRNA/shRNA sequence: GAGTCTATCCCGTCTAGCCG
  Species: H. sapiens (human)
  Entrez Gene: FKTN (a.k.a. CMD1X, FCMD, LGMD2M, LGMDR13, MDDGA4, MDDGB4, MDDGC4)
  Cloning method: Restriction Enzyme; 5′ cloning site unknown (unknown if destroyed); 3′ cloning site unknown (unknown if destroyed)
  Sequencing primers: 5′ T7NP
Terms and licenses: Academic/Nonprofit Terms; Industry Terms: Not Available to Industry
How to cite: gh146 was a gift from Eric-Paul Bennett (Addgene plasmid # 106805 ; http://n2t.net/addgene:106805 ; RRID:Addgene_106805)
