[The description below was written by a language model from this plasmid's Addgene catalogue record and pLannotate feature annotations shown in this document.]
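Description:
gh146 is a small mammalian-expression guide RNA plasmid built on the EPB104 backbone and designed to deliver a single CRISPR/Cas9 guide against the human FKTN gene (fukutin, also listed under aliases such as FCMD and LGMD2M). The sequenced plasmid is about 2.7 kb. It is propagated in E. coli as a high-copy plasmid through a ColE1/pUC-type origin and selected with ampicillin via the β-lactamase gene and its native promoter.

The functional cassette consists of a human U6 promoter, an RNA polymerase III promoter suited to producing short, uncapped transcripts, followed by a short gap that holds the 20-nucleotide FKTN-targeting spacer and then the Streptococcus pyogenes Cas9 guide RNA scaffold. Transcription in transfected human cells therefore yields a complete single guide RNA. The plasmid carries no Cas9 coding sequence and no mammalian selection marker or reporter, so the nuclease has to be supplied separately, for example from a co-transfected plasmid or a Cas9-expressing cell line. The remaining annotated elements (short fragments of lacI, an RSF origin, an M13 origin and lacZα, plus a T7 promoter) appear to be leftovers of the cloning vector lineage rather than working parts; the T7 region corresponds to the listed sequencing primer site. The insert was introduced by restriction cloning, but the record does not state the sites used.

The construct belongs to a validated gRNA library covering the human glycosyltransferase genes, and its use is Cas9-mediated targeting of FKTN in human cells to study the gene's role in glycosylation.
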