Features (pLannotate 1.2.2; 10 found; start..end, strand, type, name):
      1..241     +  promoter       U6 promoter: RNA polymerase III promoter for human U6 snRNA
    270..345     +  misc_RNA       gRNA scaffold: guide RNA scaffold for the Streptococcus pyogenes CRISPR/Cas9 system
    392..439     -  CDS            lacI (fragment): lac repressor; lacI; The lac repressor binds to the lac operator to inhibit transcription in E. coli. This inhibition can be relieved by adding lactose or isopropyl-β-D-thiogalactopyranoside (IPTG).
    476..516     -  rep_origin     RSF ori (fragment): Plasmids containing the RSF 1030 origin of replication can be propagated in E. coli cells that contain additional plasmids with compatible origins.
    594..1182    -  rep_origin     ori: high-copy-number ColE1/pMB1/pBR322/pUC origin of replication
   1353..2213    -  CDS            AmpR: β-lactamase; bla; confers resistance to ampicillin, carbenicillin, and related antibiotics
   2214..2318    -  promoter       AmpR promoter: bla
   2344..2475    -  rep_origin     M13 ori (fragment): M13 bacteriophage origin of replication; arrow indicates direction of (+) strand synthesis
   2496..2652    -  CDS            lacZα (fragment): LacZα fragment of β-galactosidase; lacZ fragment
   2661..2679    +  promoter       T7 promoter: promoter for bacteriophage T7 RNA polymerase
>Addgene plasmid #106805 | gh146 | addgene full sequence | sequence record 243068 | Addgene NGS Result
GAGGGCCTATTTCCCATGATTCCTTCATATTTGCATATACGATACAAGGCTGTTAGAGAGATAATTGGAA
TTAATTTGACTGTAAACACAAAGATATTAGTACAAAATACGTGACGTAGAAAGTAATAATTTCTTGGGTA
GTTTGCAGTTTTAAAATTATGTTTTAAAATGGACTATCATATGCTTACCGTAACTTGAAAGTATTTCGAT
TTCTTGGCTTTATATATCTTGTGGAAAGGACGAAACACCGAGTCTATCCCGTCTAGCCGGTTTTAGAGCT
AGAAATAGCAAGTTAAAATAAGGCTAGTCCGTTATCAACTTGAAAAAGTGGCACCGAGTCGGTGCTTTTT
TTGGTACCTGGAGCACAAGACTGGCCTCATGGGCCTTCCGCTCACTGCCCGCTTTCCAGTCGGGAAACCT
GTCGTGCCAGCTGCATTAACATGGTCATAGCTGTTTCCTTGCGTATTGGGCGCTCTCCGCTTCCTCGCTC
ACTGACTCGCTGCGCTCGGTCGTTCGGGTAAAGCCTGGGGTGCCTAATGAGCAAAAGGCCAGCAAAAGGC
CAGGAACCGTAAAAAGGCCGCGTTGCTGGCGTTTTTCCATAGGCTCCGCCCCCCTGACGAGCATCACAAA
AATCGACGCTCAAGTCAGAGGTGGCGAAACCCGACAGGACTATAAAGATACCAGGCGTTTCCCCCTGGAA
GCTCCCTCGTGCGCTCTCCTGTTCCGACCCTGCCGCTTACCGGATACCTGTCCGCCTTTCTCCCTTCGGG
AAGCGTGGCGCTTTCTCATAGCTCACGCTGTAGGTATCTCAGTTCGGTGTAGGTCGTTCGCTCCAAGCTG
GGCTGTGTGCACGAACCCCCCGTTCAGCCCGACCGCTGCGCCTTATCCGGTAACTATCGTCTTGAGTCCA
ACCCGGTAAGACACGACTTATCGCCACTGGCAGCAGCCACTGGTAACAGGATTAGCAGAGCGAGGTATGT
AGGCGGTGCTACAGAGTTCTTGAAGTGGTGGCCTAACTACGGCTACACTAGAAGAACAGTATTTGGTATC
TGCGCTCTGCTGAAGCCAGTTACCTTCGGAAAAAGAGTTGGTAGCTCTTGATCCGGCAAACAAACCACCG
CTGGTAGCGGTGGTTTTTTTGTTTGCAAGCAGCAGATTACGCGCAGAAAAAAAGGATCTCAAGAAGATCC
TTTGATCTTTTCTACGGGGTCTGACGCTCAGTGGAACGAAAACTCACGTTAAGGGATTTTGGTCATGAGA
TTATCAAAAAGGATCTTCACCTAGATCCTTTTAAATTAAAAATGAAGTTTTAAATCAATCTAAAGTATAT
ATGAGTAAACTTGGTCTGACAGTTACCAATGCTTAATCAGTGAGGCACCTATCTCAGCGATCTGTCTATT
TCGTTCATCCATAGTTGCCTGACTCCCCGTCGTGTAGATAACTACGATACGGGAGGGCTTACCATCTGGC
CCCAGTGCTGCAATGATACCGCGAGAACCACGCTCACCGGCTCCAGATTTATCAGCAATAAACCAGCCAG
CCGGAAGGGCCGAGCGCAGAAGTGGTCCTGCAACTTTATCCGCCTCCATCCAGTCTATTAATTGTTGCCG
GGAAGCTAGAGTAAGTAGTTCGCCAGTTAATAGTTTGCGCAACGTTGTTGCCATTGCTACAGGCATCGTG
GTGTCACGCTCGTCGTTTGGTATGGCTTCATTCAGCTCCGGTTCCCAACGATCAAGGCGAGTTACATGAT
CCCCCATGTTGTGCAAAAAAGCGGTTAGCTCCTTCGGTCCTCCGATCGTTGTCAGAAGTAAGTTGGCCGC
AGTGTTATCACTCATGGTTATGGCAGCACTGCATAATTCTCTTACTGTCATGCCATCCGTAAGATGCTTT
TCTGTGACTGGTGAGTACTCAACCAAGTCATTCTGAGAATAGTGTATGCGGCGACCGAGTTGCTCTTGCC
CGGCGTCAATACGGGATAATACCGCGCCACATAGCAGAACTTTAAAAGTGCTCATCATTGGAAAACGTTC
TTCGGGGCGAAAACTCTCAAGGATCTTACCGCTGTTGAGATCCAGTTCGATGTAACCCACTCGTGCACCC
AACTGATCTTCAGCATCTTTTACTTTCACCAGCGTTTCTGGGTGAGCAAAAACAGGAAGGCAAAATGCCG
CAAAAAAGGGAATAAGGGCGACACGGAAATGTTGAATACTCATACTCTTCCTTTTTCAATATTATTGAAG
CATTTATCAGGGTTATTGTCTCATGAGCGGATACATATTTGAATGTATTTAGAAAAATAAACAAATAGGG
GTTCCGCGCACATTTCCCCGAAAAGTGCCACCTAAATTGTAAGCGTTAATATTTTGTTAAAATTCGCGTT
AAATTTTTGTTAAATCAGCTCATTTTTTAACCAATAGGCCGAAATCGGCAAAATCCCTTATAAATCAAAA
GAATAGACCGAGATAGGGTTGAGTGGCCGCTACAGGGCGCTCCCATTCGCCATTCAGGCTGCGCAACTGT
TGGGAAGGGCGTTTCGGTGCGGGCCTCTTCGCTATTACGCCAGCTGGCGAAAGGGGGATGTGCTGCAAGG
CGATTAAGTTGGGTAACGCCAGGGTTTTCCCAGTCACGACGTTGTAAAACGACGGCCAGTGAGCGCGACG
TAATACGACTCACTATAGGGCGAATTGGCGGAAGGCCGTCAAGGCCACGTGTCTTGTCCAGAGCTCGATA
TCGAATTAATTC
